Addgene plasmid #37942: MSCV-N BNLF2b
Depositing lab: Karl Munger. Depositing organization: Brigham and Women's Hospital. Publication: Interpreting cancer genomes using systematic host network perturbations by tumour virus proteins. Rozenblatt-Rosen O, Deo RC, Padi M, Adelmant G, Calderwood MA, Rolland T, Grace M, Dricot A, Askenazi M, Tavares M, Pevzner SJ, Abderazzaq F, Byrdsong D, Carvunis AR, Chen AA, Cheng J, Correll M, Duarte M, Fan C, Feltkamp MC, Ficarro SB, Franchi R, Garg BK, Gulbahce N, Hao T, Holthaus AM, James R, Korkhin A, Litovchick L, Mar JC, Pak TR, Rabello S, Rubio R, Shen Y, Singh S, Spangle JM, Tasan M, Wanamaker S, Webber JT, Roecklein-Canfield J, Johannsen E, Barabasi AL, Beroukhim R, Kieff E, Cusick ME, Hill DE, Munger K, Marto JA, Quackenbush J, Roth FP, DeCaprio JA, Vidal M. Nature. 2012 Jul 26;487(7408):491-5. 10.1038/nature11288 PubMed 22810586.
Backbone
  Vector backbone: MSCV-N FLAGHA
  Backbone size w/o insert (bp): 8162
  Total vector size (bp): 6956
  Vector type: Mammalian Expression, Retroviral
  Selectable markers: Puromycin
Growth in bacteria
  Bacterial resistance: Ampicillin, 100 μg/mL
  Growth temperature: 37°C
  Growth strain: DH5alpha
  Copy number: Low Copy
Gene/Insert
  Gene/Insert name: BNLF2b (alt name: HHV4 BNLF2b)
  Species: H. Herpesvirus 4 (EBV)
  Insert size (bp): 294
  GenBank ID: YP_401720.1
  Entrez Gene: BNLF2b (a.k.a. HHV4_BNLF2b)
  Promoter: PKG
  Tag / fusion protein: Flag (N terminal on backbone); HA (N terminal on backbone)
  Cloning method: Gateway Cloning
  Sequencing primers: 5′ LXSN 5'; 3′ MSCV-N seq. rev
Resource information
  A portion of this plasmid was derived from a plasmid made by: E. Kieff lab
Terms and licenses: Academic/Nonprofit Terms; Industry Terms: Not Available to Industry
Depositor comments: Note that the Gateway cloning reaction has left several vector-based nucleotides in frame with the 3' end of the insert, leaving additional amino acid residues [PTFLYKVVR] fused to the C-terminus of translated protein.
How to cite: MSCV-N BNLF2b was a gift from Karl Munger (Addgene plasmid # 37942 ; http://n2t.net/addgene:37942 ; RRID:Addgene_37942)
