[The description below was written by a language model from this plasmid's Addgene catalogue record.]
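Description:
MSCV-N BNLF2b is a retroviral mammalian expression plasmid built on the MSCV-N FLAGHA backbone, a murine stem cell virus-type vector designed to be packaged into retroviral particles and stably integrated into target cells. It is propagated in E. coli under ampicillin selection and is recorded as low copy; transduced mammalian cells are selected with puromycin. The record lists the total vector size as smaller than the empty backbone. This would fit Gateway recombination replacing a larger destination cassette with the short insert, although the record does not explain the difference.

The insert is the 294 bp open reading frame of BNLF2b from Epstein-Barr virus (human herpesvirus 4), introduced by Gateway cloning. The backbone supplies tandem FLAG and HA epitope tags at the N terminus, so the viral protein is made as a doubly tagged fusion suited to sequential affinity purification and immunodetection. The depositor notes that the Gateway reaction left vector-derived nucleotides in frame at the 3' end of the insert, which adds a short stretch of extra residues to the C terminus of the translated protein. The promoter field lists "PKG", probably the phosphoglycerate kinase (PGK) promoter. In MSCV vectors PGK usually drives the puromycin marker while the viral LTR drives the insert, but the record does not state which element controls which gene, and no feature table is available to confirm this.

The plasmid belongs to a collection of tagged tumour virus proteins made for a systematic study of how viral proteins perturb host cell networks. It is typically used to generate stable cell lines expressing BNLF2b for interaction and expression profiling.
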