>Addgene plasmid #37942 | MSCV-N BNLF2b | depositor partial sequence | sequence record 47738 | Tag and partial insert
GACTACAAGGATGACGATGACAAGCTCGATGGAGGATACCCATACGATGTTCCAGATTACGCTGCTCGAG
GTTATCAAACAAGTTTGTACAAAAAAGTTGGCATGGAAGCCACCATGCGACCGGGTAGACCACTGGCTGG
ATTCTACGCTACTCTCCGCCGTTCCTTCAGAAGAATGTCCAAAAGGTCAAAGAACAAGGCCAAGAAGGAG
CGTGTCCCCGTGGAGGACCGCCCACCGACTCCGATGCCCACCAGCCAGCGACTGATCCGCAGAAACGCGT
TGGGAGGAGGCGTCCGCCCCGATGCGGAGGACTGCATCCAACGCTTCCACCCCCTGGAGCCAGCGCTGGG
GGTGTCAACAAAGAACTTTGACCTGTTGTCCCTGAGATGTGAA
