>Addgene plasmid #37942 | MSCV-N BNLF2b | addgene partial sequence | sequence record 50676 | pLXSN-5
CTCACTCCTTCTCTAGGCGCCGGAATTAGATCTGCCACCATGGACTACAAGGATGACGATGACAAGCTCG
ATGGAGGATACCCATACGATGTTCCAGATTACGCTGCTCGAGGTTATCAAACAAGTTTGTACAAAAAAGT
TGGCATGGAAGCCACCATGCGACCGGGTAGACCACTGGCTGGATTCTACGCTACTCTCCGCCGTTCCTTC
AGAAGAATGTCCAAAAGGTCAAAGAACAAGGCCAAGAAGGAGCGTGTCCCCGTGGAGGACCGCCCACCGA
CTCCGATGCCCACCAGCCAGCGACTGATCCGCAGAAACGCGTTGGGAGGAGGCGTCCGCCCCGATGCGGA
GGACTGCATCCAACGCTTCCACCCCCTGGAGCCAGCGCTGGGGGTGTCAACAAAGAACTTTGACCTGTTG
TCCCTGAGATGTGAATTGGGATGGTGTGGACCAACTTTCTTGTACAAAGTGGTTCGATAACGAATTCCGC
CCCCCCCCC
